Addgene plasmid #24007: pLEW13
Depositing lab: George Cross. Depositing organization: Rockefeller University.
Backbone
  Vector backbone: N/A
  Backbone size w/o insert (bp): 6000
  Vector type: Trypanosome Expression
  Selectable markers: Neomycin (select with G418)
Growth in bacteria
  Bacterial resistance: Ampicillin, 100 μg/mL
  Growth temperature: 37°C
  Growth strain: DH5alpha
  Copy number: Unknown
Gene/Insert
  Gene/Insert name: T7 RNA Polymerase
  Insert size (bp): 3000
  Cloning method: Restriction Enzyme
  Sequencing primers: 5′ N/A; 3′ Neo-R
Terms and licenses: Academic/Nonprofit Terms; Industry Terms: Not Available to Industry
Depositor comments: T7 RNA Polymerase and Tet Repressor present (see map). Target locus: Tubulin Regulation: None
How to cite: pLEW13 was a gift from George Cross (Addgene plasmid # 24007 ; http://n2t.net/addgene:24007 ; RRID:Addgene_24007)
