[The description below was written by a language model from this plasmid's Addgene catalogue record and pLannotate feature annotations shown in this document.]
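Description:
pLEW13 is a trypanosome expression plasmid of about 9.3 kb, designed to integrate into the tubulin locus and supply two heterologous regulatory proteins, bacteriophage T7 RNA polymerase and the Tn10 tetracycline repressor (TetR). In E. coli it is maintained through a ColE1/pMB1-type origin and selected with ampicillin via the bla gene and its native promoter. Short remnants of a tetracycline-resistance gene, bom, rop and lacI, along with an SP6 promoter, appear to be leftovers from pBR322-style and related cloning vectors. The record names no specific backbone.

The payload runs in a single orientation. Beta-tubulin-like coding fragments lie at the start of the sequence, followed by the full T7 RNA polymerase coding region, another short tubulin-like fragment, the neomycin phosphotransferase gene, and then TetR. The annotation tool matched the tubulin fragments to carrot, snail and hamster proteins, which most likely reflects the conservation of tubulin rather than their true source. Given the stated tubulin target locus, they plausibly serve as homology for integration. No trypanosome promoter or RNA-processing elements are annotated, and the depositor lists regulation as "None". How the three genes are transcribed is not stated, although read-through from the targeted locus would fit this layout. G418 selection via NeoR identifies transfected parasites.

The combination of T7 polymerase and TetR suggests use in building host trypanosome lines. In such lines, a second construct carrying a T7 promoter with tet operators could be transcribed by the polymerase, held off by TetR, and switched on by adding tetracycline or doxycycline. The record itself does not describe these downstream applications.
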