Features (pLannotate 1.2.2; 14 found; start..end, strand, type, name):
      3..557     +  CDS            TUBB1 (fragment): TBB1_DAUCA - Experimental evidence at protein level: Swiss-Prot protein existence level 1. Tubulin is the major constituent of microtubules. It binds two moles of GTP, one at an exchangeable site on the beta chain and one at a non-exchangeable site on the alpha chain. From Daucus carota (Wild carrot).
    559..846     +  CDS            TBB_LYMST (fragment): Experimental evidence at transcript level: Swiss-Prot protein existence level 2. Tubulin is the major constituent of microtubules. It binds two moles of GTP, one at an exchangeable site on the beta chain and one at a non-exchangeable site on the alpha chain. From Lymnaea stagnalis (Great pond snail) (Helix stagnalis).
   1236..3920    +  CDS            RPOL_BPT7: Experimental evidence at protein level: Swiss-Prot protein existence level 1. Highly processive DNA-dependent RNA polymerase that catalyzes the transcription of class II and class III viral genes. Recognizes a specific promoter sequence and enters first into an 'abortive phase' where very short transcripts are synthesized and released before proceeding to the processive transcription of long RNA chains. Unwinds the double-stranded DNA to expose the coding strand for templating. Participates in the initiation of viral DNA replication presumably by making primers accessible to the DNA polymerase
   4262..4333    +  CDS            TUBB4B (fragment): TBB4B_MESAU - Also known as TUBB2C. Experimental evidence at protein level: Swiss-Prot protein existence level 1. Tubulin is the major constituent of microtubules. It binds two moles of GTP, one at an exchangeable site on the beta chain and one at a non-exchangeable site on the alpha chain (By similarity). From Mesocricetus auratus (Golden hamster).
   4346..5128    +  CDS            NeoR/KanR: aminoglycoside phosphotransferase from Tn5; aph(3')-II (or nptII); confers resistance to neomycin, kanamycin, and G418 (Geneticin®)
   5572..6195    +  CDS            TetR: tetracycline repressor TetR; tetR from transposon Tn10; TetR binds to the tetracycline operator tetO to inhibit transcription. This inhibition can be relieved by adding tetracycline or doxycycline.
   6497..6515    -  promoter       SP6 promoter: promoter for bacteriophage SP6 RNA polymerase
   6744..7019    +  CDS            TcR (fragment): tetracycline efflux protein; tet; confers resistance to tetracycline
   7019..7069    -  misc_feature   bom (fragment): basis of mobility region from pBR322
   7171..7206    -  CDS            rop (fragment): Rop protein, which maintains plasmids at low copy number; rop
   7301..7405    +  promoter       AmpR promoter: bla
   7406..8266    +  CDS            AmpR: β-lactamase; bla; confers resistance to ampicillin, carbenicillin, and related antibiotics
   8437..9025    +  rep_origin     ori: high-copy-number ColE1/pMB1/pBR322/pUC origin of replication
   9208..3       +  CDS            lacI (fragment) (across the origin): lac repressor; lacI; The lac repressor binds to the lac operator to inhibit transcription in E. coli. This inhibition can be relieved by adding lactose or isopropyl-β-D-thiogalactopyranoside (IPTG).
>Addgene plasmid #24007 | pLEW13 | depositor full sequence | sequence record 11278 | Author sequence
CTGACCGTATCATGATGACTTTCTCCATCATCCCATCCCCCAAGGTGTCCGACACTGTCGTCGAGCCGTA
CAATACGACTCTCTCCGTGCACCAACTTGTGGAAAACTCCGATGAGTCGATGTGCATTGACAACGAGGCA
CTGTACGATATTTGCTTCCGCACCCTGAAACTGACAACACCAACGTTCGGTGACCTGAACCACTTGGTGT
CTGCTGTTGTGTCCGGCGTCACCTGCTGCCTGCGCTTCCCTGGTCAGTTGAACTCTGACCTCCGTAAGTT
GGCTGTGAACCTTGTCCCATTCCCGCGTCTGCACTTCTTCATGATGGGCTTCGCCCCGCTGACCAGCCGC
GGCTCGCAGCAGTACCGCGGTCTCTCCGTGCCCGAGCTAACGCAGCAGATGTTCGATGCGAAAAACATGA
TGCAAGCTGCAGATCCTCGTCACGGCCGCTACCTGACAGCGTCTGCACTCTTCCGCGGCCGCATGTCGAC
GAAGGAGGTTGATGAGCAGATGCTGAACGTGCAGAACAAGAACTCGTCCTACTTCATTGAGTGGATCGAT
CCCGAACAACATCAAGTCCTCTGTTTGCGATATCCCACCCAAGGGACTCAAGATGGCTGTCACCTTCATT
GGCAACAACACCTGCATCCAGGAGATGTTCCGCCGTGTGGGAGAGCAGTTCACCCTCATGTTCCGTCGCA
AGGCGTTCTTGCACTGGTACACTGGCGAGGGTATGGACGAGATGGAATTCACGGAGGCAGAGTCCAACAT
GAACGATCTCGTGTCTGAGTACCAGCAGTACCAGGATGCCACGATTGAGGAGGAGGGCGAGTTCGACGAG
GAGGAGCAATACTAGACGCGGACGGGGCATTTCCCGTTCGTCATTAGCAGTAGGTAATGAAGATGCTCGA
GGGTGCTCAAGCTGTGTAGCGCACGCGTTTCCTTACATATTTCTCTAACAGGCACGGAAGCCTAACAAAT
ACACTTGGCTTATTTTTTTGCCCCCTCATGTCTTGTACAAATATTTGCGATAGCTTAGCTATCAGCCACA
TTAATCAAACAAGTATACCAACAAGCCCGAAAACATAAACTCAACTGCAACGAAGCTGGGCTGCACGCGC
CTTCGAGTTTTTTTTCCTTTTCCCCATTTTTTTCAACTTGAAGACTTCAATTACACCAAAAAGTAAAATT
CACAAGCTGATCTGATCCGGATTTACTAACTGGAAGAGGCACTAAATGAACACGATTAACATCGCTAAGA
ACGAATTCCTCGAGCCTCCAAAAAAGAAGAGAAAGGTCGAATTCTCTGACATCGAACTGGCTGCTATCCC
GTTCAACACTCTGGCTGACCATTACGGTGAGCGTTTAGCTCGCGAACAGTTGGCCCTTGAGCATGAGTCT
TACGAGATGGGTGAAGCACGCTTCCGCAAGATGTTTGAGCGTCAACTTAAAGCTGGTGAGGTTGCGGATA
ACGCTGCCGCCAAGCCTCTCATCACTACCCTACTCCCTAAGATGATTGCACGCATCAACGACTGGTTTGA
GGAAGTGAAAGCTAAGCGCGGCAAGCGCCCGACAGCCTTCCAGTTCCTGCAAGAAATCAAGCCGGAAGCC
GTAGCGTACATCACCATTAAGACCACTCTGGCTTGCCTAACCAGTGCTGACAATACAACCGTTCAGGCTG
TAGCAAGCGCAATCGGTCGGGCCATTGAGGACGAGGCTCGCTTCGGTCGTATCCGTGACCTTGAAGCTAA
GCACTTCAAGAAAAACGTTGAGGAACAACTCAACAAGCGCGTAGGGCACGTCTACAAGAAAGCATTTATG
CAAGTTGTCGAGGCTGACATGCTCTCTAAGGGTCTACTCGGTGGCGAGGCGTGGTCTTCGTGGCATAAGG
AAGACTCTATTCATGTAGGAGTACGCTGCATCGAGATGCTCATTGAGTCAACCGGAATGGTTAGCTTACA
CCGCCAAAATGCTGGCGTAGTAGGTCAAGACTCTGAGACTATCGAACTCGCACCTGAATACGCTGAGGCT
ATCGCAACCCGTGCAGGTGCGCTGGCTGGCATCTCTCCGATGTTCCAACCTTGCGTAGTTCCTCCTAAGC
CGTGGACTGGCATTACTGGTGGTGGCTATTGGGCTAACGGTCGTCGTCCTCTGGCGCTGGTGCGTACTCA
CAGTAAGAAAGCACTGATGCGCTACGAAGACGTTTACATGCCTGAGGTGTACAAAGCGATTAACATTGCG
CAAAACACCGCATGGAAAATCAACAAGAAAGTCCTAGCGGTCGCCAACGTAATCACCAAGTGGAAGCATT
GTCCGGTCGAGGACATCCCTGCGATTGAGCGTGAAGAACTCCCGATGAAACCGGAAGACATCGACATGAA
TCCTGAGGCTCTCACCGCGTGGAAACGTGCTGCCGCTGCTGTGTACCGCAAGGACAAGGCTCGCAAGTCT
CGCCGTATCAGCCTTGAGTTCATGCTTGAGCAAGCCAATAAGTTTGCTAACCATAAGGCCATCTGGTTCC
CTTACAACATGGACTGGCGCGGTCGTGTTTACGCTGTGTCAATGTTCAACCCGCAAGGTAACGATATGAC
CAAAGGACTGCTTACGCTGGCGAAAGGTAAACCAATCGGTAAGGAAGGTTACTACTGGCTGAAAATCCAC
GGTGCAAACTGTGCGGGTGTCGATAAGGTTCCGTTCCCTGAGCGCATCAAGTTCATTGAGGAAAACCACG
AGAACATCATGGCTTGCGCTAAGTCTCCACTGGAGAACACTTGGTGGGCTGAGCAAGATTCTCCGTTCTG
CTTCCTTGCGTTCTGCTTTGAGTACGCTGGGGTACAGCACCACGGCCTGAGCTATAACTGCTCCCTTCCG
CTGGCGTTTGACGGGTCTTGCTCTGGCATCCAGCACTTCTCCGCGATGCTCCGAGATGAGGTAGGTGGTC
GCGCGGTTAACTTGCTTCCTAGTGAAACCGTTCAGGACATCTACGGGATTGTTGCTAAGAAAGTCAACGA
GATTCTACAAGCAGACGCAATCAATGGGACCGATAACGAAGTAGTTACCGTGACCGATGAGAACACTGGT
GAAATCTCTGAGAAAGTCAAGCTGGGCACTAAGGCACTGGCTGGTCAATGGCTGGCTTACGGTGTTACTC
GCAGTGTGACTAAGCGTTCAGTCATGACGCTGGCTTACGGGTCCAAAGAGTTCGGCTTCCGTCAACAAGT
GCTGGAAGATACCATTCAGCCAGCTATTGATTCCGGCAAGGGTCTGATGTTCACTCAGCCGAATCAGGCT
GCTGGATACATGGCTAAGCTGATTTGGGAATCTGTGAGCGTGACGGTGGTAGCTGCGGTTGAAGCAATGA
ACTGGCTTAAGTCTGCTGCTAAGCTGCTGGCTGCTGAGGTCAAAGATAAGAAGACTGGAGAGATTCTTCG
CAAGCGTTGCGCTGTGCATTGGGTAACTCCTGATGGTTTCCCTGTGTGGCAGGAATACAAGAAGCCTATT
CAGACGCGCTTGAACCTGATGTTCCTCGGTCAGTTCCGCTTACAGCCTACCATTAACACCAACAAAGATA
GCGAGATTGATGCACACAAACAGGAGTCTGGTATCGCTCCTAACTTTGTACACAGCCAAGACGGTAGCCA
CCTTCGTAAGACTGTAGTGTGGGCACACGAGAAGTACGGAATCGAATCTTTTGCACTGATTCACGACTCC
TTCGGTACCATTCCGGCTGACGCTGCGAACCTGTTCAAAGCAGTGCGCGAAACTATGGTTGACACATATG
AGTCTTGTGATGTACTGGCTGATTTCTACGACCAGTTCGCTGACCAGTTGCACGAGTCTCAATTGGACAA
AATGCCAGCACTTCCGGCTAAAGGTAACTTGAACCTCCGTGACATCTTAGAGTCGGACTTCGCGTTCGCG
TAACGCCAAATCAATACGACTCCGGATCCTGCCCATTTGGCTTTTCCCTTGTCTCGTGTCTTTTCCGTGG
AAAGGTTCCCGGAGTAATCTGATGGCACAGCAGGGAGGTGCGCCTGCAGGTTGGTTAGGAAGGGGGGATG
ATGTAAAAGAAGAAAATGGGGGGATTCGAGCCCGGGCACAGCAAGGTCTTCTGAAATTCATGTTTTTTTT
TTTTTTACTCTGCATTGCAGTCTCCGCTCTTATTTAGTTTTGCTTTACGTAAGGTCTCGTTGCTGCCATA
AAATAAGCTTAGAGGAGAAAGAATAGTAACCCTTTCATCAAAGAAAATAGTTCAAACGAATATGCGCGAA
ATCGTCTGCGTTCAGGCTGGCCAATGCGGTAACCAGATCGGCTCAAAGTTCTGGGAGGTGATCCGGCCAA
GCTTGGATGGATTGCACGCAGGTTCTCCGGCCGCTTGGGTGGAGAGGCTATTCGGCTATGACTGGGCACA
ACAGACAATCGGCTGCTCTGATGCCGCCGTGTTCCGGCTGTCAGCGCAGGGGCGCCCGGTTCTTTTTGTC
AAGACCGACCTGTCCGGTGCCCTGAATGAACTGCAGGACGAGGCAGCGCGGCTATCGTGGCTGGCCACGA
CGGGCGTTCCTTGCGCAGCTGTGCTCGACGTTGTCACTGAAGCGGGAAGGGACTGGCTGCTATTGGGCGA
AGTGCCGGGGCAGGATCTCCTGTCATCTCACCTTGCTCCTGCCGAGAAAGTATCCATCATGGCTGATGCA
ATGCGGCGGCTGCATACGCTTGATCCGGCTACCTGCCCATTCGACCACCAAGCGAAACATCGCATCGAGC
GAGCACGTACTCGGATGGAAGCCGGTCTTGTCGATCAGGATGATCTGGACGAAGAGCATCAGGGGCTCGC
GCCAGCCGAACTGTTCGCCAGGCTCAAGGCGCGCATGCCCGACGGCGAGGATCTCGTCGTGACCCATGGC
GATGCCTGCTTGCCGAATATCATGGTGGAAAATGGCCGCTTTTCTGGATTCATCGACTGTGGCCGGCTGG
GTGTGGCGGACCGCTATCAGGACATAGCGTTGGCTACCCGTGATATTGCTGAAGAGCTTGGCGGCGAATG
GGCTGACCGCTTCCTCGTGCTTTACGGTATCGCCGCTCCCGATTCGCAGCGCATCGCCTTCTATCGCCTT
CTTGACGAGTTCTTCTGAGCGGGACTCTGGGGTTCGGATCCTAACACCGGGTTGTGTGGCCAAAATTGTT
CTGTAGTCGCTGTGAGTTGACACGGCTAGTGCTTATGATTTTCCTCGCGTGTGGTGCCTGTACTCAGCCC
TATGCCTTATTTGCAACACATTTACGTACAGCGCACAAGAGAAGAGAAGATCACTTGAAGATAATAAATA
TAGGGTTGTAGGCATCTTGTTTAACTCAAATTTTCTCGTCTTGGTGTGTCGACATGATTGAAATAGTGCC
ACCAGTTGTGTTTGATGCGTTTGTTATCTATGCAGTATTCTGCAAGGGGGCACAGCAAGGTCTTCTGAAA
TTCATGTTTTTTTTTTTTTTACTCTGCATTGCAGTCTCCGCTCTTATTTAGTTTTGCTTTACGTAAGGTC
TCGTTGCTGCCATAAAATAAGCCTAGAACTAGAGCTTTCATATGTCTAGATTAGATAAAAGTAAAGTGAT
TAACAGCGCATTAGAGCTGCTTAATGAGGTCGGAATCGAAGGTTTAACAACCCGTAAACTCGCCCAGAAG
CTAGGTGTAGAGCAGCCTACATTGTATTGGCATGTAAAAAATAAGCGGGCTTTGCTCGACGCCTTAGCCA
TTGAGATGTTAGATAGGCACCATACTCACTTTTGCCCTTTAGAAGGGGAAAGCTGGCAAGATTTTTTACG
TAATAACGCTAAAAGTTTTAGATGTGCTTTACTAAGTCATCGCGATGGAGCAAAAGTACATTTAGGTACA
CGGCCTACAGAAAAACAGTATGAAACTCTCGAAAATCAATTAGCCTTTTTATGCCAACAAGGTTTTTCAC
TAGAGAATGCATTATATGCACTCAGCGCTGTGGGGCATTTTACTTTAGGTTGCGTATTGGAAGATCAAGA
GCATCAAGTCGCTAAAGAAGAAAGGGAAACACCTACTACTGATAGTATGCCGCCATTATTACGACAAGCT
ATCGAATTATTTGATCACCAAGGTGCAGAGCCAGCCTTCTTATTCGGCCTTGAATTGATCATATGCGGAT
TAGAAAAACAACTTAAATGTGAAAGTGGGTCTTAAGGATCCCAAAATTGTTCTGTAGTCGCTGTGAGTTG
ACACGGCTAGTGCTTATGATTTTCCTCGCGTGTGGTGCCTGTACTCAGCCCTATGCCTTATTTGCAACAC
ATTTACGTACAGCGCACAAGAGAAGAGAAGATCACTTGAAGATAATAAATATAGGGTTGTAGGCATCTTG
TTTAACTCAAATTTTCTCGTCTTGGTGTGTCGACATGATTGAAATAGTGCCACCAGTTGTGTTTGATGCG
TTTGTTATCTATGCAGTATTCTGCAAGGCCTTGCAGGCATGCAAGCTAGCTTGTATTCTATAGTGTCACC
TAAATCGTATGTGTATGATACATAAGGTTATGTATTAATTGTAGCCGCGTTCTAACGACAATATGTACAA
GCCTAATTGTGTAGCATCTGGCTTACTGAAGCAGACCCTATCATCTCTCTCGTAAACTGCCGTCAGAGTC
GGTTTGGTTGGACGAACCTTCTGAGTTTCTGGTAACGCCGTTCCGCACCCCGGAAATGGTCAGCGAACCA
ATCAGCAGGGTCATCGCTAGCCAGATCCTCTACGCCGGACGCATCGTGGCCGGCATCACCGGCGCCACAG
GTGCGGTTGCTGGCGCCTATATCGCCGACATCACCGATGGGGAAGATCGGGCTCGCCACTTCGGGCTCAT
GAGCGCTTGTTTCGGCGTGGGTATGGTGGCAGGCCCCGTGGCCGGGGGACTGTTGGGCGCCATCTCCTTG
CACCATTCCTTGCGGCGGCGGTGCTCAACGGCCTCAACCTACTACTGGGCTGCTTCCTAATGCAGGAGTC
GCATAAGGGAGAGCGTCGATATGGTGCACTCTCAGTACAATCTGCTCTGATGCCGCATAGTTAAGCCAGC
CCCGACACCCGCCAACACCCGCTGACGCGCCCTGACGGGCTTGTCTGCTCCCGGCATCCGCTTACAGACA
AGCTGTGACCGTCTCCGGGAGCTGCATGTGTCAGAGGTTTTCACCGTCATCACCGAAACGCGCGAGACGA
AAGGGCCTCGTGATACGCCTATTTTTATAGGTTAATGTCATGATAATAATGGTTTCTTAGACGTCAGGTG
GCACTTTTCGGGGAAATGTGCGCGGAACCCCTATTTGTTTATTTTTCTAAATACATTCAAATATGTATCC
GCTCATGAGACAATAACCCTGATAAATGCTTCAATAATATTGAAAAAGGAAGAGTATGAGTATTCAACAT
TTCCGTGTCGCCCTTATTCCCTTTTTTGCGGCATTTTGCCTTCCTGTTTTTGCTCACCCAGAAACGCTGG
TGAAAGTAAAAGATGCTGAAGATCAGTTGGGTGCACGAGTGGGTTACATCGAACTGGATCTCAACAGCGG
TAAGATCCTTGAGAGTTTTCGCCCCGAAGAACGTTTTCCAATGATGAGCACTTTTAAAGTTCTGCTATGT
GGCGCGGTATTATCCCGTATTGACGCCGGGCAAGAGCAACTCGGTCGCCGCATACACTATTCTCAGAATG
ACTTGGTTGAGTACTCACCAGTCACAGAAAAGCATCTTACGGATGGCATGACAGTAAGAGAATTATGCAG
TGCTGCCATAACCATGAGTGATAACACTGCGGCCAACTTACTTCTGACAACGATCGGAGGACCGAAGGAG
CTAACCGCTTTTTTGCACAACATGGGGGATCATGTAACTCGCCTTGATCGTTGGGAACCGGAGCTGAATG
AAGCCATACCAAACGACGAGCGTGACACCACGATGCCTGTAGCAATGGCAACAACGTTGCGCAAACTATT
AACTGGCGAACTACTTACTCTAGCTTCCCGGCAACAATTAATAGACTGGATGGAGGCGGATAAAGTTGCA
GGACCACTTCTGCGCTCGGCCCTTCCGGCTGGCTGGTTTATTGCTGATAAATCTGGAGCCGGTGAGCGTG
GGTCTCGCGGTATCATTGCAGCACTGGGGCCAGATGGTAAGCCCTCCCGTATCGTAGTTATCTACACGAC
GGGGAGTCAGGCAACTATGGATGAACGAAATAGACAGATCGCTGAGATAGGTGCCTCACTGATTAAGCAT
TGGTAACTGTCAGACCAAGTTTACTCATATATACTTTAGATTGATTTAAAACTTCATTTTTAATTTAAAA
GGATCTAGGTGAAGATCCTTTTTGATAATCTCATGACCAAAATCCCTTAACGTGAGTTTTCGTTCCACTG
AGCGTCAGACCCCGTAGAAAAGATCAAAGGATCTTCTTGAGATCCTTTTTTTCTGCGCGTAATCTGCTGC
TTGCAAACAAAAAAACCACCGCTACCAGCGGTGGTTTGTTTGCCGGATCAAGAGCTACCAACTCTTTTTC
CGAAGGTAACTGGCTTCAGCAGAGCGCAGATACCAAATACTGTCCTTCTAGTGTAGCCGTAGTTAGGCCA
CCACTTCAAGAACTCTGTAGCACCGCCTACATACCTCGCTCTGCTAATCCTGTTACCAGTGGCTGCTGCC
AGTGGCGATAAGTCGTGTCTTACCGGGTTGGACTCAAGACGATAGTTACCGGATAAGGCGCAGCGGTCGG
GCTGAACGGGGGGTTCGTGCACACAGCCCAGCTTGGAGCGAACGACCTACACCGAACTGAGATACCTACA
GCGTGAGCTATGAGAAAGCGCCACGCTTCCCGAAGGGAGAAAGGCGGACAGGTATCCGGTAAGCGGCAGG
GTCGGAACAGGAGAGCGCACGAGGGAGCTTCCAGGGGGAAACGCCTGGTATCTTTATAGTCCTGTCGGGT
TTCGCCACCTCTGACTTGAGCGTCGATTTTTGTGATGCTCGTCAGGGGGGCGGAGCCTATGGAAAAACGC
CAGCAACGCGGCCTTTTTACGGTTCCTGGCCTTTTGCTGGCCTTTTGCTCACATGTTCTTTCCTGCGTTA
TCCCCTGATTCTGTGGATAACCGTATTACCGCCTTTGAGTGAGCTGATACCGCTCGCCGCAGCCGAACGA
CCGAGCGCAGCGAGTCAGTGAGCGAGGAAGCGGAAGAGCGCCCAATACGCAAACCGCCTCTCCCCGCGCG
TTGGCCGATTCATTAATGCAG
