>Addgene plasmid #24007 | pLEW13 | addgene partial sequence | sequence record 30000 | 24007 with Neo-R 5'-GCCCAGTCATAGCCGAATAG
GCGTGCATCCATCCAAGCTTGGCCGGATCACCTCCCAGAACTTTGAGCCGATCTGGTTACCGCATTGGCC
AGCCTGAACGCAGACGATTTCGCGCATAATTCGTTTGAACTATTTTCTTTGATGAAAGGGTTACTATTCT
TTCTCCTCTAAGCTTATTTTATGGCAGCAACGAGACCTTACGTAAAGCAAAACTAAATAAGAGCGGAGAC
TGCAATGCAGAGTAAAAAAAAAAAAAACATGAATTTCAGAAGACCTTGCTGTGCCCGGGCTCGAATCCCC
CCATTTTCTTCTTTTACATCATCCCCCCTTCCTAACCAACCTGCAGGCGCACCTCCCTGCTGTGCCATCA
GATTACTCCGGGAACCTTTCCACGGAAAAGACACGAGACAAGGGAAAAGCCAAATGGGCAGGATCCGGAG
TCGTATTGATTTGGCGTTACGCGAACGCGAAGTCCGACTCTAAGATGTCACGGAGGTTCAAGTTACCTTT
AGCCGGAAGTGCTGGCATTTTGTCCAATTGAGACTCGTGCAACTGGTCAGCGAACTGGTCGTAGAAATCA
GCCAGTACATCACAAGACTCATATGTGTCAACCATAGTTTCGCGCACTGT
